Addgene plasmid #60294: pGL4.23 C3_8
Purpose: This plasmid contains a human pancreatic islet active enhancer, a minimal promoter and a luc2 gene.
Depositing lab: Jorge Ferrer. Depositing organization: Imperial College London. Publication: Pancreatic islet enhancer clusters enriched in type 2 diabetes risk-associated variants. Pasquali L, Gaulton KJ, Rodriguez-Segui SA, Mularoni L, Miguel-Escalada I, Akerman I, Tena JJ, Moran I, Gomez-Marin C, van de Bunt M, Ponsa-Cobas J, Castro N, Nammo T, Cebola I, Garcia-Hurtado J, Maestro MA, Pattou F, Piemonti L, Berney T, Gloyn AL, Ravassard P, Gomez-Skarmeta JL, Muller F, McCarthy MI, Ferrer J. Nat Genet. 2014 Feb;46(2):136-43. doi: 10.1038/ng.2870. Epub 2014 Jan 12. PubMed 24413736.
Backbone
  Vector backbone: pGL4.23-GW
  Backbone manufacturer: Ferrer Lab
  Backbone size w/o insert (bp): 4283
  Vector type: Mammalian Expression, Luciferase
Growth in bacteria
  Bacterial resistance: Ampicillin, 100 μg/mL
  Growth temperature: 37°C
  Growth strain: DH5alpha
  Copy number: Unknown
Gene/Insert
  Gene/Insert name: KIRREL3 enhancer (alt name: KIRREL3)
  Species: H. sapiens (human)
  Entrez Gene: KIRREL3 (a.k.a. UNQ5923/PRO4502/PRO19814, KIRRE, MRD4, NEPH2, PRO4502)
  Tag / fusion protein: Luciferase (C terminal on backbone)
  Cloning method: Gateway Cloning
  Sequencing primers: 5′ RVprimer3 (Promega): CTAGCAAAATAGGCTGTCCC
Terms and licenses: Academic/Nonprofit Terms; Industry Terms: Not Available to Industry
Depositor comments: chromosome : chr11; start: 126232858 end: 126233700 (genomic position corresponds to the version of the human genome hg18) Fw primer used for cloning: CACCGTGTGGGAGAAAAGTCTTCA Rv primer used for cloning: TGCCTTGTGAATGGCAGAGGAG
How to cite: pGL4.23 C3_8 was a gift from Jorge Ferrer (Addgene plasmid # 60294 ; http://n2t.net/addgene:60294 ; RRID:Addgene_60294)
