[The description below was written by a language model from this plasmid's Addgene catalogue record.]
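Description:
pGL4.23 C3_8 is a mammalian luciferase reporter plasmid built on pGL4.23-GW, a Gateway-adapted version of the pGL4.23 minimal-promoter firefly luciferase vector (backbone about 4.3 kb without insert). It is propagated in E. coli under ampicillin selection. The record lists copy number as unknown, and no feature table is provided, so the origin of replication and other backbone details are not explicitly documented.

The insert is a human genomic fragment designated the KIRREL3 enhancer, a non-coding region on chromosome 11 spanning roughly 840 bp according to the hg18 coordinates given by the depositor. It was PCR-amplified and introduced by Gateway recombination. The fragment corresponds to an enhancer that is active in human pancreatic islets. In this construct it is paired with a minimal promoter that drives luc2, the codon-optimised firefly luciferase gene. A minimal promoter alone typically supports only low basal transcription, so luciferase output after transfection reflects how strongly the cloned sequence boosts transcription in a given cell type. The catalogue's listing of luciferase as a "C-terminal tag" reflects the downstream reporter on the backbone, not a protein fusion, since the insert is regulatory DNA and not a coding sequence.

The plasmid comes from a study of pancreatic islet enhancer clusters and their enrichment for type 2 diabetes risk-associated variants. It is suited to episomal reporter assays that test the enhancer activity of this candidate element, typically by comparison with the empty minimal-promoter vector.
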