>Addgene plasmid #60294 | pGL4.23 C3_8 | addgene partial sequence | sequence record 97981 | RVprimer3 5'-CTAGCAAAATAGGCTGTCCC-3'
TTTCTCTGGCCTAACTGGCCGGTACCTGAGCTCCCGTCGACGAATTCTGCAGATATCACAAGTTTGTACA
AAAAAGCAGGCTCCGCGGCCGCCCCCTTCACCGTGTGGGAGAAAAGTCTTCAGGCTGTGTGGGGGGGGGC
GGGGGGGTGAGGCTGGGCCCTCTAGCTGCCTGGGATGTGAATGGAAGGAGGACTGCAGGTGGCTGTGTGC
AGTGGGAAGCTCATGAAGGATGAGAAACCTACCGCTATCCTCTGTATACACACACCTTGGGGAAATTCAC
TGTGTCGTGCCTCAGCCTTGCCCCAGACAGCCACAGGGCTCAGGGCACAAGCTGCAGATGAAAGAAGTAA
TGGGCTTACCACTTTAACATGCTGGCACCCAGCCAGGTCCCCACTTACCGTGCGAACTGCCTCGCCAAAT
GTGCCAGGAGCCTCCTGTACGAAGGCCAGAGAAATGTGACTGTGGGCTCATGCTGGGAAGCAATTTGGTC
CATTTCAACCATCATGTCATGGCAGCAGAATACACAAATATAGACTAGACTTGTCCAGGGGAGCTTTTCT
CTCATTAACCTTGAAGGATGACGCACATCCCGTTGACGGCTGCTCTGGAGCCTGTGACTATGAGAGGCCA
GGTTTGATGAAGCGATAGGACTTAAACAGCAGACATTAGTGCTGC
