>Addgene plasmid #60294 | pGL4.23 C3_8 | addgene partial sequence | sequence record 98053 | ColEterm 5'-agctgataccgctcgccgcagccgaacg-3'
GAAGACAGTCATAAGTGCGGCGACGATAGTCATGCCCCGCGCCCACCGGAAGGAGCTGACTGGGTTGAAG
GCTCTCAAGGGCATCGGTCGACGGATCCTTATCGATTTTACCACATTTGTAGAGGTTTTACTTGCTTTAA
AAAACCTCCCACACCTCCCCCTGAACCTGAAACATAAAATGAATGCAATTGTTGTTGTTAACTTGTTTAT
TGCAGCTTATAATGGTTACAAATAAAGCAATAGCATCACAAATTTCACAAATAAAGCATTTTTTTCACTG
CATTCTAGTTGTGGTTTGTCCAAACTCATCAATGTATCTTATCATGTCTGCTCGAAGCGGCCGGCCGCCC
CGACTCTA
